Addgene plasmid #163734: pJH775_pJH_LldR_PlldR-sfGFP.2opal
Purpose: Lactate-inducible expression of green fluorescent protein encoding two opal codons
Depositing lab: Matthew Bennett. Depositing organization: Rice University. Publication: A suppressor tRNA-mediated feedforward loop eliminates leaky gene expression in bacteria. Ho JML, Miller CA, Parks SE, Mattia JR, Bennett MR. Nucleic Acids Res. 2021 Mar 18;49(5):e25. doi: 10.1093/nar/gkaa1179. PubMed 33290521.
Backbone
  Vector backbone: pBR322
  Vector type: Bacterial Expression
Growth in bacteria
  Bacterial resistance: Ampicillin, 100 μg/mL
  Growth temperature: 37°C
  Growth strain: NEB Stable
  Copy number: High Copy
Gene/Insert
  Gene/Insert name: lldr gfp.2TGA
  Species: Synthetic
  Mutation: gfp with first two leucine codons mutated to amber
  Cloning method: Gibson Cloning
Terms and licenses: Academic/Nonprofit Terms; Industry Terms: Not Available to Industry
How to cite: pJH775_pJH_LldR_PlldR-sfGFP.2opal was a gift from Matthew Bennett (Addgene plasmid # 163734 ; http://n2t.net/addgene:163734 ; RRID:Addgene_163734)
