[The description below was written by a language model from this plasmid's Addgene catalogue record and pLannotate feature annotations shown in this document.]
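Description:
pJH775_pJH_LldR_PlldR-sfGFP.2opal is a 4.4 kb bacterial expression plasmid built on a pBR322-type backbone and assembled by Gibson cloning. It is maintained in E. coli through a high-copy ColE1/pMB1-family origin and selected with ampicillin via the β-lactamase gene (AmpR) and its promoter.

The synthetic payload combines a lactate sensor with a reporter whose translation depends on stop codon suppression. A superfolder GFP coding sequence sits downstream of a ribosome binding site derived from phage T7 gene 10. According to the plasmid name and stated purpose, it is driven by the lactate-responsive PlldR promoter, although that promoter is not itself annotated in the feature table. It presumably lies in the unannotated stretch between the rrnB T1/T2 terminators, which insulate the cassette from upstream read-through, and the RBS. The E. coli lldR gene, encoding the lactate-responsive transcriptional regulator, is carried further downstream in the same orientation and is followed by a T7 terminator. Its promoter is not annotated, though a CAP binding site lies between the two coding sequences.

The reporter is recorded as carrying two premature opal (TGA) codons. The catalogue mutation field instead says the first two leucine codons were changed to "amber", which conflicts with the name, insert label and purpose, all of which indicate opal. Full-length fluorescent protein should therefore appear only when lactate induces transcription and a matching suppressor tRNA, not encoded here according to the annotations, reads through the stops. The associated work concerns a suppressor tRNA-mediated feedforward loop for eliminating leaky gene expression in bacteria.
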