Features (pLannotate 1.2.2; 11 found; start..end, strand, type, name):
      1..58      +  promoter       AmpR promoter (fragment): bla
     59..919     +  CDS            AmpR: β-lactamase; bla; confers resistance to ampicillin, carbenicillin, and related antibiotics
   1090..1678    +  rep_origin     ori: high-copy-number ColE1/pMB1/pBR322/pUC origin of replication
   1819..1934    +  ncRNA          5S rRNA: Accession: RF00001 - 5S ribosomal RNA
   1938..2024    +  terminator     rrnB T1 terminator: Escherichia coli rrnB; transcription terminator T1 from the E. coli rrnB gene
   2116..2143    +  terminator     rrnB T2 terminator: transcription terminator T2 from the E. coli rrnB gene
   2453..2471    +  RBS            RBS (fragment): efficient ribosome binding site from bacteriophage T7 gene 10 (Olins and Rangwala, 1989)
   2479..3192    +  CDS            Superfolder GFP: Superfolder GFP is a basic (constitutively fluorescent) green fluorescent protein published in 2005, derived from Aequorea victoria. It is reported to be a very rapidly-maturing weak dimer.
   3221..3242    -  protein_bind   CAP binding site: CAP binding activates transcription in the presence of cAMP. E. coli catabolite activator protein
   3501..4274    +  CDS            lldR: LLDR_ECOLI - Also known as lctR. Experimental evidence at transcript level: Swiss-Prot protein existence level 2. May be a regulatory protein for the LCT genes. From Escherichia coli (strain K12).
   4331..4378    +  terminator     T7 terminator: transcription terminator for bacteriophage T7 RNA polymerase
>Addgene plasmid #163734 | pJH775_pJH_LldR_PlldR-sfGFP.2opal | addgene full sequence | sequence record 323499 | Addgene NGS Result
TCCGCTCATGAGACAATAACCCTGATAAATGCTTCAATAATATTGAAAAAGGAAGAGTATGAGTATTCAA
CATTTCCGTGTCGCCCTTATTCCCTTTTTTGCGGCATTTTGCCTTCCTGTTTTTGCTCACCCAGAAACGC
TGGTGAAAGTAAAAGATGCTGAAGATCAGTTGGGTGCACGAGTGGGTTACATCGAACTGGATCTCAACAG
CGGTAAGATCCTTGAGAGTTTTCGCCCCGAAGAACGTTTTCCAATGATGAGCACTTTTAAAGTTCTGCTA
TGTGGCGCGGTATTATCCCGTATTGACGCCGGGCAAGAGCAACTCGGTCGCCGCATACACTATTCTCAGA
ATGACTTGGTTGAGTACTCACCAGTCACAGAAAAGCATCTTACGGATGGCATGACAGTAAGAGAATTATG
CAGTGCTGCCATAACCATGAGTGATAACACTGCGGCCAACTTACTTCTGACAACGATCGGAGGACCGAAG
GAGCTAACCGCTTTTTTGCACAACATGGGGGATCATGTAACTCGCCTTGATCGTTGGGAACCGGAGCTGA
ATGAAGCCATACCAAACGACGAGCGTGACACCACGATGCCTGTAGCAATGGCAACAACGTTGCGCAAACT
ATTAACTGGCGAACTACTTACTCTAGCTTCCCGGCAACAATTAATAGACTGGATGGAGGCGGATAAAGTT
GCAGGACCACTTCTGCGCTCGGCCCTTCCGGCTGGCTGGTTTATTGCTGATAAATCTGGAGCCGGTGAGC
GTGGGTCTCGCGGTATCATTGCAGCACTGGGGCCAGATGGTAAGCCCTCCCGTATCGTAGTTATCTACAC
GACGGGGAGTCAGGCAACTATGGATGAACGAAATAGACAGATCGCTGAGATAGGTGCCTCACTGATTAAG
CATTGGTAACTGTCAGACCAAGTTTACTCATATATACTTTAGATTGATTTAAAACTTCATTTTTAATTTA
AAAGGATCTAGGTGAAGATCCTTTTTGATAATCTCATGACCAAAATCCCTTAACGTGGGTTTTCGTTCCA
CTGAGCGTCAGACCCCGTAGAAAAGATCAAAGGATCATCTTGAGATCCTTTTTTTCTGCGCGTAATCTGC
TGCTTGCAAACAAAAAAACCACCGCTACCAGCGGTGGTTTGTTTGCCGGATCAAGAGCTACCAACTCTTT
TTCCGAAGGTAACTGGCTTCAGCAGAGCGCAGATACCAAATACTGTTCTTCTAGTGTAGCCGTAGTTAGG
CCACCACTTCAAGAACTCTGTAGCACCGCCTACATACCTCGCTCTGCTAATCCTGTTACCAGTGGCTGCT
GCCAGTGGCGATAAGTCGTGTCTTACCGGGTTGGACTCAAGACGATAGTTACCGGATAAGGCGCAGCGGT
CGGGCTGAACGGGGGGTTCGTGCACACAGCCCAGCTTGGAGCGAACGACCTACACCGAACTGAGATACCT
ACAGCGTGAGCTATGAGAAAGCGCCACGCTTCCCGAAGGGAGAAAGGCGGACAGGTATCCGGTAAGCGGC
AGGGTCGGAACAGGAGAGCGCACGAGGGAGCTTCCAGGGGGAAACGCCTGGTATCTTTATAGTCCTGTCG
GGTTTCGCCACCTCTGACTTGAGCGTCGATTTTTGTGATGCTCGTCAGGGGGGCGGAGCCTATGGAAAAA
CGCCAGCAACGCGGCCTTTTTACGGTTCCTGGCCTTTTGCTGGCCTTTTGCTCATGGCTGTTTTGGCGGA
TGAGAGAAGATTTTCAGCCTGATACAGATTAAATCAGAACGCAGAAGCGGTCTGATAAAACAGAATTTGC
CTGGCGGCAGTAGCGCGGTGGTCCCACCTGACCCCATGCCGAACTCAGAAGTGAAACGCCGTAGCGCCGA
TGGTAGTGTGGGGTCTCCCCATGCGAGAGTAGGGAACTGCCAGGCATCAAATAAAACGAAAGGCTCAGTC
GAAAGACTGGGCCTTTCGTTTTATCTGTTGTTTGTCGGTGAACGCTCTCCTGAGTAGGACAAATCCGCCG
GGAGCGGATTTGAACGTTGCGAAGCAACGGCCCGGAGGGTGGCGGGCAGGACGCCCGCCATAAACTGCCA
GGCATCAAATTAAGCAGAAGGCCATCCTGACGGATGGCCTTTTTGCGTTTCTACAAACTCTGCTAGCAAG
TAAGGCCGACCAACAACCTAAGGGCAATTCTCTGATGAGGATTGCCCTTTTCTTTACCAGACATCTCCCC
CCACAAGAATTGGCCCTACCAATTCTTCGCTTATCTGACCTCTGGTTCACAATTTCCCAATTAAAACTCA
CATCAATGTTGCCAATACATAACATTTAGTTAACCATTCATTGTCATTATCCCTACACAACACAATTGGC
AGTGCCACTTTTACACAACGTGTGACAAGGAGATGAGCAACAGACTCATTACACGATGTGCGTGGACTCC
CATTTAACTTTAAGAAGGAGATATACATATGCGTAAAGGTGAAGAATGATTCACCGGTGTTGTTCCGATC
TGAGTTGAACTGGACGGTGACGTTAACGGTCACAAATTCTCTGTTCGTGGTGAAGGTGAAGGTGACGCTA
CCAACGGTAAACTGACCCTGAAATTCATCTGCACCACCGGTAAACTGCCGGTTCCGTGGCCGACCCTGGT
TACCACCCTGACCTACGGTGTTCAGTGCTTCGCTCGTTACCCGGACCACATGAAACAGCACGACTTCTTC
AAATCTGCTATGCCGGAAGGTTACGTTCAGGAACGTACCATCTCTTTCAAAGACGACGGTACCTACAAAA
CCCGTGCTGAAGTTAAATTCGAAGGTGACACCCTGGTTAACCGTATCGAACTGAAAGGTATCGACTTCAA
AGAAGACGGTAACATCCTGGGTCACAAACTGGAATACAACTTCAACTCTCACAACGTTTACATCACCGCT
GACAAACAGAAAAACGGTATCAAAGCTAACTTCAAAATCCGTCACAACGTTGAAGACGGTTCTGTTCAGC
TGGCTGACCACTACCAGCAGAACACCCCGATCGGTGACGGTCCGGTTCTGCTGCCGGACAACCACTACCT
GTCTACCCAGTCTGTTCTGTCTAAAGACCCGAACGAAAAACGTGACCACATGGTTCTGCTGGAATTCGTT
ACCGCTGCTGGTATCACCCACGGTATGGACGAACTGTACAAAGATGCATGCCAGTTCTAACATAACCCTA
ATGAGTGAGCTAACTTACATTAATTGCGTTGCGCCTTAATTAACGGCACTCCTCAGCAAATATAATGACC
CTCTTGATAACCCAAGAGGGCATTTTTTAATGCCCATGGCGTTTACCACAGCTAACACCACGTCGTCCCT
ATCTGCTGCCCTAGGTCTATGAGTGGTTGCTGGATAACTTTACGGGCATGCATAAGGCTCGTAGGCTATA
TTCAGGGAGACCACAACGGTTTCCCTCTACAAATAATTTTGTTTAACTTTGAAATAAGGAGGTAATACAA
ATGATTGTTTTACCCAGACGCCTGTCAGACGAGGTTGCCGATCGTGTGCGGGCGCTGATTGATGAAAAAA
ACCTGGAAGCGGGCATGAAGTTGCCCGCTGAGCGCCAACTGGCGATGCAACTCGGCGTATCACGTAATTC
ACTGCGCGAGGCGCTGGCAAAACTGGTGAGTGAAGGCGTGCTGCTCAGTCGACGCGGCGGCGGGACGTTT
ATTCGCTGGCGTCATGACACATGGTCGGAGCAAAACATCGTCCAGCCGCTAAAAACACTGATGGCCGATG
ATCCGGATTACAGTTTCGATATTCTGGAAGCCCGCTACGCCATTGAAGCCAGCACCGCATGGCATGCGGC
AATGCGCGCCACACCTGGCGACAAAGAAAAGATTCAGCTTTGCTTTGAAGCAACGCTAAGTGAAGACCCG
GATATCGCCTCACAAGCGGACGTTCGTTTTCATCTGGCGATTGCCGAAGCCTCACATAACATCGTGCTGC
TGCAAACCATGCGCGGTTTCTTCGATGTCCTGCAATCCTCAGTGAAGCATAGCCGTCAGCGGATGTATCT
GGTGCCACCGGTTTTTTCACAACTGACCGAACAACATCAGGCTGTCATTGACGCCATTTTTGCCGGTGAT
GCTGACGGGGCGCGTAAAGCAATGATGGCGCACCTTAGTTTTGTTCACACCACCATGAAACGATTCGATG
AAGATCAGGCTCGCCACGCACGGATTACCCGCCTGCCCGGTGAGCATAATGAGCATTCGAGGGAGAAAAA
CGCATAATAAGCGACTAAAAAATTGAATGTAGGAAACCAACATGCCAGTTCGAGCAATAACTAGCATAAC
CCCTTGGGGCCTCTAAACGGGTCTTGAGGGGTTTTTTGCTGAAACCTCAGGCATTTGAGAAGCACACGGT
CACACT
