>Addgene plasmid #163734 | pJH775_pJH_LldR_PlldR-sfGFP.2opal | depositor partial sequence | sequence record 317473 | PlldR-sfGFP.2opal
GCCAGGCATCAAATTAAGCAGAAGGCCATCCTGACGGATGGCCTTTTTGCGTTTCTACAAACTCTGCTAG
CAAGTAAGGCCGACCAACAACCTAAGGGCAATTCTCTGATGAGGATTGCCCTTTTCTTTACCAGACATCT
CCCCCCACAAGAATTGGCCCTACCAATTCTTCGCTTATCTGACCTCTGGTTCACAATTTCCCAATTAAAA
CTCACATCAATGTTGCCAATACATAACATTTAGTTAACCATTCATTGTCATTATCCCTACACAACACAAT
TGGCAGTGCCACTTTTACACAACGTGTGACAAGGAGATGAGCAACAGACTCATTACACGATGTGCGTGGA
CTCCCATTTAACTTTAAGAAGGAGATATACATATGCGTAAAGGTGAAGAATGATTCACCGGTGTTGTTCC
GATCTGAGTTGAACTGGACGGTGACGTTAACGGTCACAAATTCTCTGTTCGTGGTGAAGGTGAAGGTGAC
GCTACCAACGGTAAACTGACCCTGAAATTCATCTGCACCACCGGTAAACTGCCGGTTCCGTGGCCGACCC
TGGTTACCACCCTGACCTACGGTGTTCAGTGCTTCGCTCGTTACCCGGACCACATGAAACAGCACGACTT
CTTCAAATCTGCTATGCCGGAAGGTTACGTTCAGGAACGTACCATCTCTTTCAAAGACGACGGTACCTAC
AAAACCCGTGCTGAAGTTAAATTCGAAGGTGACACCCTGGTTAACCGTATCGAACTGAAAGGTATCGACT
TCAAAGAAGACGGTAACATCCTGGGTCACAAACTGGAATACAACTTCAACTCTCACAACGTTTACATCAC
CGCTGACAAACAGAAAAACGGTATCAAAGCTAACTTCAAAATCCGTCACAACGTTGAAGACGGTTCTGTT
CAGCTGGCTGACCACTACCAGCAGAACACCCCGATCGGTGACGGTCCGGTTCTGCTGCCGGACAACCACT
ACCTGTCTACCCAGTCTGTTCTGTCTAAAGACCCGAACGAAAAACGTGACCACATGGTTCTGCTGGAATT
CGTTACCGCTGCTGGTATCACCCACGGTATGGACGAACTGTACAAAGATGCATGCCAGTTCTAACATAAC
CCTAATGAGTGAGCTAACTTACATTAATTGCGTTGCGCCTTAATTAACGGCACTCCTCAGCAAATATAAT
GACCCTCTTGATAACCCAAGAGGGCATTTTTTAATGCCCATGGCGTTTACCACAGCTAA
